>Addgene plasmid #76814 | SPHK1 gRNA (BRDN0001147534) | addgene full sequence | sequence record 186558 | Addgene Assembled Sequence
CCCGGGTGCAAAGATGGATAAAGTTTTAAACAGAGAGGAATCTTTGCAGCTAATGGACCTTCTAGGTCTT
GAAAGGAGTGGGAATTGGCTCCGGTGCCCGTCAGTGGGCAGAGCGCACATCGCCCACAGTCCCCGAGAAG
TTGGGGGGAGGGGTCGGCAATTGATCCGGTGCCTAGAGAAGGTGGCGCGGGGTAAACTGGGAAAGTGATG
TCGTGTACTGGCTCCGCCTTTTTCCCGAGGGTGGGGGAGAACCGTATATAAGTGCAGTAGTCGCCGTGAA
CGTTCTTTTTCGCAACGGGTTTGCCGCCAGAACACAGGTAAGTGCCGTGTGTGGTTCCCGCGGGCCTGGC
CTCTTTACGGGTTATGGCCCTTGCGTGCCTTGAATTACTTCCACCTGGCTGCAGTACGTGATTCTTGATC
CCGAGCTTCGGGTTGGAAGTGGGTGGGAGAGTTCGAGGCCTTGCGCTTAAGGAGCCCCTTCGCCTCGTGC
TTGAGTTGAGGCCTGGCCTGGGCGCTGGGGCCGCCGCGTGCGAATCTGGTGGCACCTTCGCGCCTGTCTC
GCTGCTTTCGATAAGTCTCTAGCCATTTAAAATTTTTGATGACCTGCTGCGACGCTTTTTTTCTGGCAAG
ATAGTCTTGTAAATGCGGGCCAAGATCTGCACACTGGTATTTCGGTTTTTGGGGCCGCGGGCGGCGACGG
GGCCCGTGCGTCCCAGCGCACATGTTCGGCGAGGCGGGGCCTGCGAGCGCGGCCACCGAGAATCGGACGG
GGGTAGTCTCAAGCTGGCCGGCCTGCTCTGGTGCCTGGCCTCGCGCCGCCGTGTATCGCCCCGCCCTGGG
CGGCAAGGCTGGCCCGGTCGGCACCAGTTGCGTGAGCGGAAAGATGGCCGCTTCCCGGCCCTGCTGCAGG
GAGCTCAAAATGGAGGACGCGGCGCTCGGGAGAGCGGGCGGGTGAGTCACCCACACAAAGGAAAAGGGCC
TTTCCGTCCTCAGCCGTCGCTTCATGTGACTCCACGGAGTACCGGGCGCCGTCCAGGCACCTCGATTAGT
TCTCGAGCTTTTGGAGTACGTCGTCTTTAGGTTGGGGGGAGGGGTTTTATGCGATGGAGTTTCCCCACAC
TGAGTGGGTGGAGACTGAAGTTAGGCCAGCTTGGCACTTGATGTAATTCTCCTTGGAATTTGCCCTTTTT
GAGTTTGGATCTTGGTTCATTCTCAAGCCTCAGACAGTGGTTCAAAGTTTTTTTCTTCCATTTCAGGTGT
CGTGACGTACGGCCACCATGACCGAGTACAAGCCCACGGTGCGCCTCGCCACCCGCGACGACGTCCCCAG
GGCCGTACGCACCCTCGCCGCCGCGTTCGCCGACTACCCCGCCACGCGCCACACCGTCGATCCGGACCGC
CACATCGAGCGGGTCACCGAGCTGCAAGAACTCTTCCTCACGCGCGTCGGGCTCGACATCGGCAAGGTGT
GGGTCGCGGACGACGGCGCCGCCGTGGCGGTCTGGACCACGCCGGAGAGCGTCGAAGCGGGGGCGGTGTT
CGCCGAGATCGGCCCGCGCATGGCCGAGTTGAGCGGTTCCCGGCTGGCCGCGCAGCAACAGATGGAAGGC
CTCCTGGCGCCGCACCGGCCCAAGGAGCCCGCGTGGTTCCTGGCCACCGTCGGAGTCTCGCCCGACCACC
AGGGCAAGGGTCTGGGCAGCGCCGTCGTGCTCCCCGGAGTGGAGGCGGCCGAGCGCGCCGGGGTGCCCGC
CTTCCTGGAGACCTCCGCGCCCCGCAACCTCCCCTTCTACGAGCGGCTCGGCTTCACCGTCACCGCCGAC
GTCGAGGTGCCCGAAGGACCGCGCACCTGGTGCATGACCCGCAAGCCCGGTGCCTGAACGCGTTAAGTCG
ACAATCAACCTCTGGATTACAAAATTTGTGAAAGATTGACTGGTATTCTTAACTATGTTGCTCCTTTTAC
GCTATGTGGATACGCTGCTTTAATGCCTTTGTATCATGCTATTGCTTCCCGTATGGCTTTCATTTTCTCC
TCCTTGTATAAATCCTGGTTGCTGTCTCTTTATGAGGAGTTGTGGCCCGTTGTCAGGCAACGTGGCGTGG
TGTGCACTGTGTTTGCTGACGCAACCCCCACTGGTTGGGGCATTGCCACCACCTGTCAGCTCCTTTCCGG
GACTTTCGCTTTCCCCCTCCCTATTGCCACGGCGGAACTCATCGCCGCCTGCCTTGCCCGCTGCTGGACA
GGGGCTCGGCTGTTGGGCACTGACAATTCCGTGGTGTTGTCGGGGAAATCATCGTCCTTTCCTTGGCTGC
TCGCCTGTGTTGCCACCTGGATTCTGCGCGGGACGTCCTTCTGCTACGTCCCTTCGGCCCTCAATCCAGC
GGACCTTCCTTCCCGCGGCCTGCTGCCGGCTCTGCGGCCTCTTCCGCGTCTTCGCCTTCGCCCTCAGACG
AGTCGGATCTCCCTTTGGGCCGCCTCCCCGCGTCGACTTTAAGACCAATGACTTACAAGGCAGCTGTAGA
TCTTAGCCACTTTTTAAAAGAAAAGGGGGGACTGGAAGGGCTAATTCACTCCCAACGAAGACAAGATCTG
CTTTTTGCTTGTACTGGGTCTCTCTGGTTAGACCAGATCTGAGCCTGGGAGCTCTCTGGCTAACTAGGGA
ACCCACTGCTTAAGCCTCAATAAAGCTTGCCTTGAGTGCTTCAAGTAGTGTGTGCCCGTCTGTTGTGTGA
CTCTGGTAACTAGAGATCCCTCAGACCCTTTTAGTCAGTGTGGAAAATCTCTAGCAGTACGTATAGTAGT
TCATGTCATCTTATTATTCAGTATTTATAACTTGCAAAGAAATGAATATCAGAGAGTGAGAGGAACTTGT
TTATTGCAGCTTATAATGGTTACAAATAAAGCAATAGCATCACAAATTTCACAAATAAAGCATTTTTTTC
ACTGCATTCTAGTTGTGGTTTGTCCAAACTCATCAATGTATCTTATCATGTCTGGCTCTAGCTATCCCGC
CCCTAACTCCGCCCATCCCGCCCCTAACTCCGCCCAGTTCCGCCCATTCTCCGCCCCATGGCTGACTAAT
TTTTTTTATTTATGCAGAGGCCGAGGCCGCCTCGGCCTCTGAGCTATTCCAGAAGTAGTGAGGAGGCTTT
TTTGGAGGCCTAGGGACGTACCCAATTCGCCCTATAGTGAGTCGTATTACGCGCGCTCACTGGCCGTCGT
TTTACAACGTCGTGACTGGGAAAACCCTGGCGTTACCCAACTTAATCGCCTTGCAGCACATCCCCCTTTC
GCCAGCTGGCGTAATAGCGAAGAGGCCCGCACCGATCGCCCTTCCCAACAGTTGCGCAGCCTGAATGGCG
AATGGG
[124 nt withheld, positions 3367-3490]
C
[91 nt withheld, positions 3492-3582]
A
[49 nt withheld, positions 3584-3632]
CCTTTGACGTTGGAGTCCACGTTCTTT
[37 nt withheld, positions 3660-3696]
ACCCTATCTCGGTCTATTCTTTTGATTTATAAGGGATTTTGCCGATTTCGGCCTATTGGTTAAAAAATGA
GCTGATTTAACAAAAATTTAACGCGAATTTTAACAAAATATTAACGCTTACAATTTAGGTGGCACTTTTC
GGGGAAATGTGCGCGGAACCCCTATTTGTTTATTTTTCTAAATACATTCAAATATGTATCCGCTCATGAG
ACAATAACCCTGATAAATGCTTCAATAATATTGAAAAAGGAAGAGTATGAGTATTCAACATTTCCGTGTC
GCCCTTATTCCCTTTTTTGCGGCATTTTGCCTTCCTGTTTTTGCTCACCCAGAAACGCTGGTGAAAGTAA
AAGATGCTGAAGATCAGTTGGGTGCACGAGTGGGTTACATCGAACTGGATCTCAACAGCGGTAAGATCCT
TGAGAGTTTTCGCCCCGAAGAACGTTTTCCAATGATGAGCACTTTTAAAGTTCTGCTATGTGGCGCGGTA
TTATCCCGTATTGACGCCGGGCAAGAGCAACTCGGTCGCCGCATACACTATTCTCAGAATGACTTGGTTG
AGTACTCACCAGTCACAGAAAAGCATCTTACGGATGGCATGACAGTAAGAGAATTATGCAGTGCTGCCAT
AACCATGAGTGATAACACTGCGGCCAACTTACTTCTGACAACGATCGGAGGACCGAAGGAGCTAACCGCT
TTTTTGCACAACATGGGGGATCATGTAACTCGCCTTGATCGTTGGGAACCGGAGCTGAATGAAGCCATAC
CAAACGACGAGCGTGACACCACGATGCCTGTAGCAATGGCAACAACGTTGCGCAAACTATTAACTGGCGA
ACTACTTACTCTAGCTTCCCGGCAACAATTAATAGACTGGATGGAGGCGGATAAAGTTGCAGGACCACTT
CTGCGCTCGGCCCTTCCGGCTGGCTGGTTTATTGCTGATAAATCTGGAGCCGGTGAGCGTGGGTCTCGCG
GTATCATTGCAGCACTGGGGCCAGATGGTAAGCCCTCCCGTATCGTAGTTATCTACACGACGGGGAGTCA
GGCAACTATGGATGAACGAAATAGACAGATCGCTGAGATAGGTGCCTCACTGATTAAGCATTGGTAACTG
TCAGACCAAGTTTACTCATATATACTTTAGATTGATTTAAAACTTCATTTTTAATTTAAAAGGATCTAGG
TGAAGATCCTTTTTGATAATCTCATGACCAAAATCCCTTAACGTGAGTTTTCGTTCCACTGAGCGTCAGA
CCCCGTAGAAAAGATCAAAGGATCTTCTTGAGATCCTTTTTTTCTGCGCGTAATCTGCTGCTTGCAAACA
AAAAAACCACCGCTACCAGCGGTGGTTTGTTTGCCGGATCAAGAGCTACCAACTCTTTTTCCGAAGGTAA
CTGGCTTCAGCAGAGCGCAGATACCAAATACTGTTCTTCTAGTGTAGCCGTAGTTAGGCCACCACTTCAA
GAACTCTGTAGCACCGCCTACATACCTCGCTCTGCTAATCCTGTTACCAGTGGCTGCTGCCAGTGGCGAT
AAGTCGTGTCTTACCGGGTTGGACTCAAGACGATAGTTACCGGATAAGGCGCAGCGGTCGGGCTGAACGG
GGGGTTCGTGCACACAGCCCAGCTTGGAGCGAACGACCTACACCGAACTGAGATACCTACAGCGTGAGCT
ATGAGAAAGCGCCACGCTTCCCGAAGGGAGAAAGGCGGACAGGTATCCGGTAAGCGGCAGGGTCGGAACA
GGAGAGCGCACGAGGGAGCTTCCAGGGGGAAACGCCTGGTATCTTTATAGTCCTGTCGGGTTTCGCCACC
TCTGACTTGAGCGTCGATTTTTGTGATGCTCGTCAGGGGGGCGGAGCCTATGGAAAAACGCCAGCAACGC
GGCCTTTTTACGGTTCCTGGCCTTTTGCTGGCCTTTTGCTCACATGTTCTTTCCTGCGTTATCCCCTGAT
TCTGTGGATAACCGTATTACCGCCTTTGAGTGAGCTGATACCGCTCGCCGCAGCCGAACGACCGAGCGCA
GCGAGTCAGTGAGCGAGGAAGCGGAAGAGCGCCCAATACGCAAACCGCCTCTCCCCGCGCGTTGGCCGAT
TCATTAATGCAGCTGGCACGACAGGTTTCCCGACTGGAAAGCGGGCAGTGAGCGCAACGCAATTAATGTG
AGTTAGCTCACTCATTAGGCACCCCAGGCTTTACACTTTATGCTTCCGGCTCGTATGTTGTGTGGAATTG
TGAGCGGATAACAATTTCACACAGGAAACAGCTATGACCATGATTACGCCAAGCGCGCAATTAACCCTCA
CTAAAGGGAACAAAAGCTGGAGCTGCAAGCTTAATGTAGTCTTATGCAATACTCTTGTAGTCTTGCAACA
TGGTAACGATGAGTTAGCAACATGCCTTACAAGGAGAGAAAAAGCACCGTGCATGCCGATTGGTGGAAGT
AAGGTGGTACGATCGTGCCTTATTAGGAAGGCAACAGACGGGTCTGACATGGATTGGACGAACCACTGAA
TTGCCGCATTGCAGAGATATTGTATTTAAGTGCCTAGCTCGATACATAAACGGGTCTCTCTGGTTAGACC
AGATCTGAGCCTGGGAGCTCTCTGGCTAACTAGGGAACCCACTGCTTAAGCCTCAATAAAGCTTGCCTTG
AGTGCTTCAAGTAGTGTGTGCCCGTCTGTTGTGTGACTCTGGTAACTAGAGATCCCTCAGACCCTTTTAG
TCAGTGTGGAAAATCTCTAGCAGTGGCGCCCGAACAGGGACTTGAAAGCGAAAGGGAAACCAGAGGAGCT
CTCTCGACGCAGGACTCGGCTTGCTGAAGCGCGCACGGCAAGAGGCGAGGGGCGGCGACTGGTGAGTACG
CCAAAAATTTTGACTAGCGGAGGCTAGAAGGAGAGAGATGGGTGCGAGAGCGTCAGTATTAAGCGGGGGA
GAATTAGATCGCGATGGGAAAAAATTCGGTTAAGGCCAGGGGGAAAGAAAAAATATAAATTAAAACATAT
AGTATGGGCAAGCAGGGAGCTAGAACGATTCGCAGTTAATCCTGGCCTGTTAGAAACATCAGAAGGCTGT
AGACAAATACTGGGACAGCTACAACCATCCCTTCAGACAGGATCAGAAGAACTTAGATCATTATATAATA
CAGTAGCAACCCTCTATTGTGTGCATCAAAGGATAGAGATAAAAGACACCAAGGAAGCTTTAGACAAGAT
AGAGGAAGAGCAAAACAAAAGTAAGACCACCGCACAGCAAGCGGCCGCTGATCTTCAGACCTGGAGGAGG
AGATATGAGGGACAATTGGAGAAGTGAATTATATAAATATAAAGTAGTAAAAATTGAACCATTAGGAGTA
GCACCCACCAAGGCAAAGAGAAGAGTGGTGCAGAGAGAAAAAAGAGCAGTGGGAATAGGAGCTTTGTTCC
TTGGGTTCTTGGGAGCAGCAGGAAGCACTATGGGCGCAGCGTCAATGACGCTGACGGTACAGGCCAGACA
ATTATTGTCTGGTATAGTGCAGCAGCAGAACAATTTGCTGAGGGCTATTGAGGCGCAACAGCATCTGTTG
CAACTCACAGTCTGGGGCATCAAGCAGCTCCAGGCAAGAATCCTGGCTGTGGAAAGATACCTAAAGGATC
AACAGCTCCTGGGGATTTGGGGTTGCTCTGGAAAACTCATTTGCACCACTGCTGTGCCTTGGAATGCTAG
TTGGAGTAATAAATCTCTGGAACAGATTTGGAATCACACGACCTGGATGGAGTGGGACAGAGAAATTAAC
AATTACACAAGCTTAATACACTCCTTAATTGAAGAATCGCAAAACCAGCAAGAAAAGAATGAACAAGAAT
TATTGGAATTAGATAAATGGGCAAGTTTGTGGAATTGGTTTAACATAACAAATTGGCTGTGGTATATAAA
ATTATTCATAATGATAGTAGGAGGCTTGGTAGGTTTAAGAATAGTTTTTGCTGTACTTTCTATAGTGAAT
AGAGTTAGGCAGGGATATTCACCATTATCGTTTCAGACCCACCTCCCAACCCCGAGGGGACCCAGAGAGG
GCCTATTTCCCATGATTCCTTCATATTTGCATATACGATACAAGGCTGTTAGAGAGATAATTAGAATTAA
TTTGACTGTAAACACAAAGATATTAGTACAAAATACGTGACGTAGAAAGTAATAATTTCTTGGGTAGTTT
GCAGTTTTAAAATTATGTTTTAAAATGGACTATCATATGCTTACCGTAACTTGAAAGTATTTCGATTTCT
TGGCTTTATATATCTTGTGGAAAGGACGAAACACCGTGTCTCTGCACACGGCTTCGGTTTTAGAGCTAGA
AATAGCAAGTTAAAATAAGGCTAGTCCGTTATCAACTTGAAAAAGTGGCACCGAGTCGGTGCTTTTTTAA
GCTTGGCGTAACTAGATCTTGAGACAAATGGCAGTATTCATCCACAATTTTAAAAGAAAAGGGGGGATTG
GGGGGTACAGTGCAGGGGAAAGAATAGTAGACATAATAGCAACAGACATACAAACTAAAGAATTACAAAA
ACAAATTACAAAAATTCAAAATTTTCGGGTTTATTACAGGGACAGCAGAGATCCACTTTGGCGCCGGCTC
GAGGGGG
Features (pLannotate 1.2.2; 29 found; start..end, strand, type, name):
     14..80      +  CDS            small t antigen (fragment): SV40 (simian virus 40) small t antigen
    106..317     +  promoter       EF-1α core promoter: core promoter for human elongation factor EF-1α
    318..1256    +  intron         EF-1α intron A: intron upstream of the start codon of human EF-1α
   1278..1877    +  CDS            PuroR (fragment): puromycin N-acetyltransferase; pac from Streptomyces; confers resistance to puromycin
   1893..2481    +  misc_feature   WPRE: woodchuck hepatitis virus posttranscriptional regulatory element
   2532..2551    +  misc_feature   cPPT/CTS (fragment): central polypurine tract and central termination sequence of HIV-1
   2553..2786    +  LTR            3' LTR (ΔU3): self-inactivating 3' long terminal repeat (LTR) from HIV-1
   2864..2985    +  polyA_signal   SV40 poly(A) signal: SV40 polyadenylation signal
   3025..3160    +  rep_origin     SV40 ori: SV40 origin of replication
   3181..3199    -  promoter       T7 promoter: promoter for bacteriophage T7 RNA polymerase
   3207..3362    +  CDS            lacZα (fragment): LacZα fragment of β-galactosidase; lacZ fragment
   3367..3795    +  rep_origin     f1 ori (sequence partly withheld): f1 bacteriophage origin of replication; arrow indicates direction of (+) strand synthesis
   3848..3952    +  promoter       AmpR promoter: bla
   3953..4813    +  CDS            AmpR: β-lactamase; bla; confers resistance to ampicillin, carbenicillin, and related antibiotics
   4984..5572    +  rep_origin     ori: high-copy-number ColE1/pMB1/pBR322/pUC origin of replication
   5755..5847    +  CDS            lacI (fragment): lac repressor; lacI; The lac repressor binds to the lac operator to inhibit transcription in E. coli. This inhibition can be relieved by adding lactose or isopropyl-β-D-thiogalactopyranoside (IPTG).
   5860..5881    +  protein_bind   CAP binding site: CAP binding activates transcription in the presence of cAMP. E. coli catabolite activator protein
   5896..5926    +  promoter       lac promoter: promoter for the E. coli lac operon
   5934..5950    +  protein_bind   lac operator: The lac repressor binds to the lac operator to inhibit transcription in E. coli. This inhibition can be relieved by adding lactose or isopropyl-β-D-thiogalactopyranoside (IPTG). lac repressor encoded by lacI
   5995..6013    +  promoter       T3 promoter: promoter for bacteriophage T3 RNA polymerase
   6041..6267    +  promoter       RSV promoter: Rous sarcoma virus enhancer/promoter
   6268..6448    +  LTR            5' LTR (truncated): truncated 5' long terminal repeat (LTR) from HIV-1
   6495..6620    +  misc_feature   HIV-1 Ψ: packaging signal of human immunodeficiency virus type 1
   6604..6967    +  CDS            HIV-1 gag (fragment): gag protein from human immunodeficiency virus 1; gag
   7113..7346    +  misc_feature   RRE: The Rev response element (RRE) of HIV-1 allows for Rev-dependent mRNA export from the nucleus to the cytoplasm.
   7723..7749    +  CDS            Rev (fragment): human immunodeficiency virus 1 (HIV-1) Rev protein; rev; enhances nuclear export of unspliced and incompletely spliced viral mRNAs
   7753..7993    +  promoter       U6 promoter: RNA polymerase III promoter for human U6 snRNA
   8023..8098    +  misc_RNA       gRNA scaffold: guide RNA scaffold for the Streptococcus pyogenes CRISPR/Cas9 system
   8154..8271    +  misc_feature   cPPT/CTS: central polypurine tract and central termination sequence of HIV-1
