[The description below was written by a language model from this plasmid's Addgene catalogue record and pLannotate feature annotations shown in this document.]
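Description:
SPHK1 gRNA (BRDN0001147534) is a third-generation lentiviral guide RNA plasmid built on the lentiGuide-Puro backbone, carrying a single Cas9 guide directed against human SPHK1 (sphingosine kinase 1). It is propagated in E. coli as a high-copy plasmid through a ColE1/pUC-type origin with ampicillin selection (β-lactamase). An f1 origin, an SV40 origin and leftover lac, T7 and T3 cloning-vector elements are also annotated in the 8.3 kb sequence.

The viral genome is transcribed from an RSV promoter fused to a truncated HIV-1 5' LTR, which makes packaging Tat-independent. This is followed by the Ψ packaging signal with a partial gag region, the Rev response element for Rev-dependent nuclear export, and a cPPT/CTS. A self-inactivating ΔU3 3' LTR and an SV40 polyadenylation signal close the unit.

Two expression units sit between the LTRs. In the first, a human U6 RNA polymerase III promoter drives the SPHK1-specific spacer joined to the Streptococcus pyogenes gRNA scaffold. In the second, an EF-1α core promoter with its intron A drives puromycin N-acetyltransferase, so transduced mammalian cells can be selected with puromycin. A WPRE follows to enhance transcript expression.

The guide was designed against several SPHK1 reference transcripts and belongs to a human kinome gRNA collection. The plasmid does not encode Cas9, so it must be paired with a separate Cas9 vector such as lentiCas9-Blast or used in cells that already express Cas9. It is typically used for knockout of SPHK1.
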