Addgene plasmid #76814: SPHK1 gRNA (BRDN0001147534)
Purpose: 3rd generation lentiviral gRNA plasmid targeting human SPHK1
Depositing lab: John Doench & David Root. Depositing organization: Broad Institute. Publication: Optimized sgRNA design to maximize activity and minimize off-target effects of CRISPR-Cas9. Doench JG, Fusi N, Sullender M, Hegde M, Vaimberg EW, Donovan KF, Smith I, Tothova Z, Wilen C, Orchard R, Virgin HW, Listgarten J, Root DE. Nat Biotechnol. 2016 Jan 18. doi: 10.1038/nbt.3437. PubMed 26780180.
Backbone
  Vector backbone: lentiGuide-Puro
  Backbone manufacturer: Zhang Lab (Addgene plasmid # 52963)
  Vector type: Mammalian Expression, Lentiviral, CRISPR
  Selectable markers: Puromycin
Growth in bacteria
  Bacterial resistance: Ampicillin, 100 μg/mL
  Growth temperature: 37°C
  Growth strain: DH5alpha
  Copy number: High Copy
Gene/Insert
  Gene/Insert name: SPHK1 (alt names: SPHK1; NM_001142601.1)
  gRNA/shRNA sequence: TGTCTCTGCACACGGCTTCG
  Species: H. sapiens (human)
  Entrez Gene: SPHK1 (a.k.a. SPHK)
  Promoter: hU6
  Cloning method: Unknown
  Sequencing primers: 5′ U6-F; 3′ pS2-R
Terms and licenses: Academic/Nonprofit Terms; Industry Terms: Not Available to Industry
Depositor comments: The gRNA was designed to target the following Genbank reference sequence(s): NM_001142601.1,NM_001142602.1,NM_021972.3,NM_182965.2. Note that this plasmid does NOT contain Cas9. It should be used in conjunction with lentiCas9-Blast (Addgene #52962) or otherwise with cell lines already expressing Cas9. Browse the full kinome gRNA library at http://www.addgene.org/pooled-library/broadgpp-human-kinome/ or visit http://www.broadinstitute.org/rnai/public/ for detailed protocols and information.
How to cite: SPHK1 gRNA (BRDN0001147534) was a gift from John Doench & David Root (Addgene plasmid # 76814 ; http://n2t.net/addgene:76814 ; RRID:Addgene_76814)
