>Addgene plasmid #76814 | SPHK1 gRNA (BRDN0001147534) | depositor partial sequence | sequence record 144274 | Target Sequence
TGTCTCTGCACACGGCTTCG
