>Addgene plasmid #76814 | SPHK1 gRNA (BRDN0001147534) | addgene partial sequence | sequence record 186557 | hU6-F
GTGACGCTAGAAAGTAATAATTTCTTGGGTAGTTTGCAGTTTTAAAATTATGTTTTAAAATGGACTATCA
TATGCTTACCGTAACTTGAAAGTATTTCGATTTCTTGGCTTTATATATCTTGTGGAAAGGACGAAACACC
GTGTCTCTGCACACGGCTTCGGTTTTAGAGCTAGAAATAGCAAGTTAAAATAAGGCTAGTCCGTTATCAA
CTTGAAAAAGTGGCACCGAGTCGGTGCTTTTTTAAGCTTGGCGTAACTAGATCTTGAGACAAATGGCAGT
ATTCATCCACAATTTTAAAAGAAAAGGGGGGATTGGGGGGTACAGTGCAGGGGAAAGAATAGTAGACATA
ATAGCAACAGACATACAAACTAAAGAATTACAAAAACAAATTACAAAAATTCAAAATTTTCGGGTTTATT
ACAGGGACAGCAGAGATCCACTTTGGCGCCGGCTCGAGGGGGCCCGGGTGCAAAGATGGATAAAGTTTTA
AACAGAGAGGAATCTTTGCAGCTAATGGACCTTCTAGGTCTTGAAAGGAGTGGGAATTGGCTCCGGTGCC
CGTCAGTGGG
